Addgene plasmid #201310: pBD027
Purpose: avrSr27-3 as Golden Gate compatible MoClo CDS part (no recognition by Sr27)
Depositing lab: Benjamin Schwessinger. Depositing organization: Australian National University.
Backbone
  Vector backbone: Twist Chloramphenicol vector
  Vector type: Plant Expression
Growth in bacteria
  Bacterial resistance: Chloramphenicol, 25 μg/mL
  Growth temperature: 37°C
  Growth strain: DH5alpha
  Copy number: High Copy
Gene/Insert
  Gene/Insert name: avrSr27-3
  Species: Puccinia graminis f. sp. Tritici
  Mutation: removal of BsaI and BpiI sites
  Cloning method: Restriction Enzyme; 5′ cloning site unknown (unknown if destroyed)
Terms and licenses: Academic/Nonprofit Terms; Industry Terms: Not Available to Industry
How to cite: pBD027 was a gift from Benjamin Schwessinger (Addgene plasmid # 201310 ; http://n2t.net/addgene:201310 ; RRID:Addgene_201310)
