[The description below was written by a language model from this plasmid's Addgene catalogue record and pLannotate feature annotations shown in this document.]
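Description:
pBD027 is a small (about 2.4 kb) Golden Gate/MoClo part plasmid that carries the coding sequence of avrSr27-3, an allele from the wheat stem rust fungus Puccinia graminis f. sp. tritici that, according to the record, is not recognised by the Sr27 resistance gene. The backbone is a commercial gene-synthesis chloramphenicol vector. It replicates in E. coli from a high-copy ColE1/pUC-type origin and is selected through the cat gene (chloramphenicol acetyltransferase), which is driven by its own promoter and followed by the lambda t0 terminator. Short remnants of a lac operator and of lacZα are also annotated, and these appear to be backbone leftovers rather than functional elements.

The insert was domesticated by removing internal BsaI and BpiI sites. These are the type IIS enzymes used in MoClo assembly, so their removal lets the CDS be released and joined to other parts without being cut internally. The automated feature table does not annotate the avrSr27-3 sequence, presumably because it has no match in the annotation database. By elimination it probably lies in the unannotated stretch at the start of the sequence, but the record does not give its exact boundaries, overhangs or flanking sites.

Although the plasmid is catalogued as a plant expression vector, no plant promoter or terminator is listed. The plasmid is therefore best seen as a level 0 CDS module, to be combined with promoter, tag and terminator parts into transcription units for expression in plants. A likely use is as a non-recognised variant alongside other alleles in assays of Sr27-mediated effector recognition, though the record does not describe specific experiments.
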