Features (pLannotate 1.2.2; 6 found; start..end, strand, type, name):
    464..479     -  protein_bind   lac operator (fragment): The lac repressor binds to the lac operator to inhibit transcription in E. coli. This inhibition can be relieved by adding lactose or isopropyl-β-D-thiogalactopyranoside (IPTG). lac repressor encoded by lacI
    630..1218    -  rep_origin     ori: high-copy-number ColE1/pMB1/pBR322/pUC origin of replication
   1351..1445    -  terminator     lambda t0 terminator: transcription terminator from phage lambda
   1469..2125    -  CDS            cat: CAT_ECOLX - Experimental evidence at protein level: Swiss-Prot protein existence level 1. This enzyme is an effector of chloramphenicol resistance in bacteria. From Escherichia coli. This protein is used as a marker in many commonly used cloning vectors, such as pACYC184.
   2126..2228    -  promoter       cat promoter: promoter of the E. coli cat gene encoding chloramphenicol acetyltransferase
   2303..2346    -  CDS            lacZα (fragment): LacZα fragment of β-galactosidase; lacZ fragment
>Addgene plasmid #201310 | pBD027 | addgene full sequence | sequence record 409519 | Addgene NGS Result
CTCTGTGGTCTCAAATGATGACACCACATCACCAAATCAATTGCAACTCCCCATATTTGACATTTCCCAG
GCTCACTGCAAAATGTGACTCCTGCCAGCTCCATACCAAAGTTACCAACCTGGTGAGCTGCACCTCTTGT
AGGAAATCCTCATTGGTATATGAAGAATGTTCCACCAAAGGCTGTCCTGCTAATTGGCACAAAAGTACCT
GTCAAGAACACAAGTTCAAGAGAGGTATTCTGCACAGCCGCTGTGAGAACTGCCAGCAGCACAAAAAGGA
AACACAGACAATTTCCTGCAAAAATTGTAAGAATTCAGCCAGCACCTTCCCATATTGTTCAAGCCCAGAG
TGTCACAGCAGATGGTAAGCTTCGAGACCACGAAGAGGCTAGGTGGAGGCTCAGTGATGATAAGTCTGCG
ATGGTGGATGCATGTGTCATGGTCATAGCTGTTTCCTGTGTGAAATTGTTATCCGCTCAGAGGGCACAAT
CCTATTCCGCGCTATCCGACAATCTCCAAGACATTAGGTGGAGTTCAGTTCGGCGTATGGCATATGTCGC
TGGAAAGAACATGTGAGCAAAAGGCCAGCAAAAGGCCAGGAACCGTAAAAAGGCCGCGTTGCTGGCGTTT
TTCCATAGGCTCCGCCCCCCTGACGAGCATCACAAAAATCGACGCTCAAGTCAGAGGTGGCGAAACCCGA
CAGGACTATAAAGATACCAGGCGTTTCCCCCTGGAAGCTCCCTCGTGCGCTCTCCTGTTCCGACCCTGCC
GCTTACCGGATACCTGTCCGCCTTTCTCCCTTCGGGAAGCGTGGCGCTTTCTCATAGCTCACGCTGTAGG
TATCTCAGTTCGGTGTAGGTCGTTCGCTCCAAGCTGGGCTGTGTGCACGAACCCCCCGTTCAGCCCGACC
GCTGCGCCTTATCCGGTAACTATCGTCTTGAGTCCAACCCGGTAAGACACGACTTATCGCCACTGGCAGC
AGCCACTGGTAACAGGATTAGCAGAGCGAGGTATGTAGGCGGTGCTACAGAGTTCTTGAAGTGGTGGCCT
AACTACGGCTACACTAGAAGAACAGTATTTGGTATCTGCGCTCTGCTGAAGCCAGTTACCTTCGGAAAAA
GAGTTGGTAGCTCTTGATCCGGCAAACAAACCACCGCTGGTAGCGGTGGTTTTTTTGTTTGCAAGCAGCA
GATTACGCGCAGAAAAAAAGGATCTCAAGAAGATCCTTTGATCTTTTCTACGGGGTCTGACGCTCTATTC
AACAAAGCCGCCGTCCCGTCAAGTCAGCGTAAATGGGTAGGGGGCTTCAAATCGTCCCCCCATACGATAT
AAGTTGTTACTAGTGCTTGGATTCTCACCAATAAAAAACGCCCGGCGGCAACCGAGCGTTCTGAACAAAT
CCAGATGGAGTTCTGAGGTCATTACTGGATCTATCAACAGGAGTCCAAGCGAGCTCGATATCAAATTACG
CCCCGCCCTGCCACTCATCGCAGTACTGTTGTAATTCATTAAGCATTCTGCCGACATGGAAGCCATCACA
AACGGCATGATGAACCTGAATCGCCAGCGGCATCAGCACCTTGTCGCCTTGCGTATAATATTTGCCCATG
GTGAAAACGGGGGCGAAGAAGTTGTCCATATTGGCCACGTTTAAATCAAAACTGGTGAAACTCACCCAGG
GATTGGCTGAGACGAAAAACATATTCTCAATAAACCCTTTAGGGAAATAGGCCAGGTTTTCACCGTAACA
CGCCACATCTTGCGAATATATGTGTAGAAACTGCCGGAAATCGTCGTGGTATTCACTCCAGAGCGATGAA
AACGTTTCAGTTTGCTCATGGAAAACGGTGTAACAAGGGTGAACACTATCCCATATCACCAGCTCACCGT
CTTTCATTGCCATACGAAATTCCGGATGAGCATTCATCAGGCGGGCAAGAATGTGAATAAAGGCCGGATA
AAACTTGTGCTTATTTTTCTTTACGGTCTTTAAAAAGGCCGTAATATCCAGCTGAACGGTCTGGTTATAG
GTACATTGAGCAACTGACTGAAATGCCTCAAAATGTTCTTTACGATGCCATTGGGATATATCAACGGTGG
TATATCCAGTGATTTTTTTCTCCATTTTAGCTTCCTTAGCTCCTGAAAATCTCGATAACTCAAAAAATAC
GCCCGGTAGTGATCTTATTTCATTATGGTGAAAGTTGGAACCTCTTACGTGCCGATCAACGTCTCATTGA
TACCTGAAACAAAACCCATCGTACGGCCAAGGAAGTCTCCAATAACTGTGATCCACCACAAGCGCCAGGG
TTTTCCCAGTCACGACGTTGTAAAACGACGGCCAGTCATGCATAATCCGCACGCATCTGGAATAAGGAAG
TGCCATTCCGCCTGACCT
